>Addgene plasmid #166408 | pWZL N-Myc-hPOT1_deltaOB | depositor full sequence | sequence record 324921 | pWZL N-Myc-hPOT1_deltaOB sequence 7189 bps
CTGCAGCCTGAATATGGGCCAAACAGGATATCTGTGGTAAGCAGTTCCTGCCCCGGCTCAGGGCCAAGAA
CAGATGGAACAGCTGAATATGGGCCAAACAGGATATCTGTGGTAAGCAGTTCCTGCCCCGGCTCAGGGCC
AAGAACAGATGGTCCCCAGATGCGGTCCAGCCCTCAGCAGTTTCTAGAGAACCATCAGATGTTTCCAGGG
TGCCCCAAGGACCTGAAATGACCCTGTGCCTTATTTGAACTAACCAATCAGTTCGCTTCTCGCTTCTGTT
CGCGCGCTTCTGCTCCCCGAGCTCAATAAAAGAGCCCACAACCCCTCACTCGGGGCGCCAGTCCTCCGAT
TGACTGAGTCGCCCGGGTACCCGTGTATCCAATAAACCCTCTTGCAGTTGCATCCGACTTGTGGTCTCGC
TGTTCCTTGGGAGGGTCTCCTCTGAGTGATTGACTACCCGTCAGCGGGGGTCTTTCATTTGGGGGCTCGT
CCGGGATCGGGAGACCCCTGCCCAGGGACCACCGACCCACCACCGGGAGGCAAGCTGGCCAGCAACTTAT
CTGTGTCTGTCCGATTGTCTAGTGTCTATGACTGATTTTATGCGCCTGCGTCGGTACTAGTTAGCTAACT
AGCTCTGTATCTGGCGGACCCGTGGTGGAACTGACGAGTTCTGAACACCCGGCCGCAACCCTGGGAGACG
TCCCAGGGACTTTGGGGGCCGTTTTTGTGGCCCGACCTGAGGAAGGGAGTCGATGTGGAATCCGACCCCG
TCAGGATATGTGGTTCTGGTAGGAGACGAGAACCTAAAACAGTTCCCGCCTCCGTCTGAATTTTTGCTTT
CGGTTTGGAACCGAAGCCGCGCGTCTTGTCTGCTGCAGCGCTGCAGCATCGTTCTGTGTTGTCTCTGTCT
GACTGTGTTTCTGTATTTGTCTGAAAATTAGGGCCAGACTGTTACCACTCCCTTAAGTTTGACCTTAGGT
CACTGGAAAGATGTCGAGCGGATCGCTCACAACCAGTCGGTAGATGTCAAGAAGAGACGTTGGGTTACCT
TCTGCTCTGCAGAATGGCCAACCTTTAACGTCGGATGGCCGCGAGACGGCACCTTTAACCGAGACCTCAT
CACCCAGGTTAAGATCAAGGTCTTTTCACCTGGCCCGCATGGACACCCAGACCAGGTCCCCTACATCGTG
ACCTGGGAAGCCTTGGCTTTTGACCCCCCTCCCTGGGTCAAGCCCTTTGTACACCCTAAGCCTCCGCCTC
CTCTTCCTCCATCCGCCCCGTCTCTCCCCCTTGAACCTCCTCGTTCGACCCCGCCTCGATCCTCCCTTTA
TCCAGCCCTCACTCCTTCTCTAGGCGCCGGCCGGATCAGCCACCATGGAACAAAAGTTGATTTCTGAAGA
AGATTTGTTAAGAAAGAGAGGATCCGAGGACCACAAAATGGTAGAAGCCTTACGTGTTTGGGCATCTACT
CATATGTCACCGTCTTGGACATTACTAAAATTGTGTGATGTTCAGCCAATGCAGTATTTTGACCTGACTT
GTCAGCTCTTGGGCAAAGCAGAAGTGGACGGAGCATCATTTCTTCTAAAGGTATGGGATGGCACCAGGAC
ACCATTTCCATCTTGGAGAGTCTTAATACAAGACCTTGTTCTTGAAGGTGATTTAAGTCACATCCATCGG
CTACAAAATCTGACAATAGACATTTTAGTCTACGATAACCATGTTCATGTGGCAAGATCTCTGAAGGTTG
GAAGCTTTCTTAGAATCTATAGCCTTCATACCAAACTTCAATCAATGAATTCAGAGAATCAGACAATGTT
AAGTTTAGAGTTTCATCTTCATGGAGGTACCAGTTACGGTCGGGGAATCAGGGTCTTGCCAGAAAGTAAC
TCTGATGTGGATCAACTGAAAAAGGATTTAGAATCTGCAAATTTGACAGCCAATCAGCATTCAGATGTTA
TCTGTCAATCAGAACCTGACGACAGCTTTCCAAGCTCTGGATCAGTATCATTATACGAGGTAGAAAGATG
TCAACAGCTATCTGCTACAATACTTACAGATCATCAGTATTTGGAGAGGACACCACTATGTGCCATTTTG
AAACAAAAAGCTCCTCAACAATACCGCATCCGAGCAAAATTGAGGTCATATAAGCCCAGAAGACTATTTC
AGTCTGTTAAACTTCATTGCCCTAAATGTCATTTGCTGCAAGAAGTTCCACATGAGGGCGATTTGGATAT
AATTTTTCAGGATGGTGCAACTAAAACCCCAGATGTCAAGCTACAAAATACATCATTATATGATTCAAAA
ATCTGGACCACTAAAAATCAAAAAGGACGAAAAGTAGCAGTTCATTTTGTGAAAAATAATGGTATTCTCC
CGCTTTCAAATGAATGTCTACTTTTGATAGAAGGAGGTACACTCAGTGAAATTTGCAAACTCTCGAACAA
GTTTAATAGTGTAATTCCTGTGAGATCTGGCCACGAAGACCTGGAACTTTTGGACCTTTCAGCACCATTT
CTTATACAAGGAACAATACATCACTATGGATGTAAACAGTGTTCTAGTTTGAGATCCATACAAAATCTAA
ATTCCCTGGTTGATAAAACATCGTGGATTCCTTCTTCTGTGGCAGAAGCACTGGGTATTGTACCCCTCCA
ATATGTGTTTGTTATGACCTTTACACTTGATGATGGAACAGGAGTACTAGAAGCCTATCTCATGGATTCT
GACAAATTCTTCCAGATTCCAGCATCAGAAGTTCTGATGGATGATGACCTTCAGAAAAGTGTGGATATGA
TCATGGATATGTTTTGTCCTCCAGGAATAAAAATTGATGCATATCCGTGGTTGGAATGCTTCATCAAGTC
ATACAATGTCACAAATGGAACAGATAATCAAATTTGCTATCAGATTTTTGACACCACAGTTGCAGAAGAT
GTAATCTAATAACTCGACCAATTCCGGTTATTTTCCACCATATTGCCGTCTTTTGGCAATGTGAGGGCCC
GGAAACCTGGCCCTGTCTTCTTGACGAGCATTCCTAGGGGTCTTTCCCCTCTCGCCAAAGGAATGCAAGG
TCTGTTGAATGTCGTGAAGGAAGCAGTTCCTCTGGAAGCTTCTTGAAGACAAACAACGTCTGTAGCGACC
CTTTGCAGGCAGCGGAACCCCCCACCTGGCGACAGGTGCCTCTGCGGCCAAAAGCCACGTGTATAAGATA
CACCTGCAAAGGCGGCACAACCCCAGTGCCACGTTGTGAGTTGGATAGTTGTGGAAAGAGTCAAATGGCT
CTCCTCAAGCGTATTCAACAAGGGGCTGAAGGATGCCCAGAAGGTACCCCATTGTATGGGATCTGATCTG
GGGCCTCGGTGCACATGCTTTACATGTGTTTAGTCGAGGTTAAAAAACGTCTAGGCCCCCCGAACCACGG
GGACGTGGTTTTCCTTTGAAAAACACGATGATAATACCATGAAAAAGCCTGAACTCACCGCGACGTCTGT
CGAGAAGTTTCTGATCGAAAAGTTCGACAGCGTCTCCGACCTGATGCAGCTCTCGGAGGGCGAAGAATCT
CGTGCTTTCAGCTTCGATGTAGGAGGGCGTGGATATGTCCTGCGGGTAAATAGCTGCGCCGATGGTTTCT
ACAAAGATCGTTATGTTTATCGGCACTTTGCATCGGCCGCGCTCCCGATTCCGGAAGTGCTTGACATTGG
GGAATTTAGCGAGAGCCTGACCTATTGCATCTCCCGCCGTGCACAGGGTGTCACGTTGCAAGACCTGCCT
GAAACCGAACTGCCCGCTGTTCTGCAGCCGGTCGCGGAGGCCATGGATGCGATCGCTGCGGCCGATCTTA
GCCAGACGAGCGGGTTCGGCCCATTCGGACCGCAAGGAATCGGTCAATACACTACATGGCGTGATTTCAT
ATGCGCGATTGCTGATCCCCATGTGTATCACTGGCAAACTGTGATGGACGACACCGTCAGTGCGTCCGTC
GCGCAGGCTCTCGATGAGCTGATGCTTTGGGCCGAGGACTGCCCCGAAGTCCGGCACCTCGTGCACGCGG
ATTTCGGCTCCAACAATGTCCTGACGGACAATGGCCGCATAACAGCGGTCATTGACTGGAGCGAGGCGAT
GTTCGGGGATTCCCAATACGAGGTCGCCAACATCTTCTTCTGGAGGCCGTGGTTGGCTTGTATGGAGCAG
CAGACGCGCTACTTCGAGCGGAGGCATCCGGAGCTTGCAGGATCGCCGCGGCTCCGGGCGTATATGCTCC
GCATTGGTCTTGACCAACTCTATCAGAGCTTGGTTGACGGCAATTTCGATGATGCAGCTTGGGCGCAGGG
TCGATGCGACGCAATCGTCCGATCCGGAGCCGGGACTGTCGGGCGTACACAAATCGCCCGCAGAAGCGCG
GCCGTCTGGACCGATGGCTGTGTAGAAGTACTCGCCGATAGTGGAAACCGACGCCCCAGCACTCGTCCGA
GGGCAAAGGAATAGAGTAGATGCCGACCGGGATCTATCGATAAAATAAAAGATTTTATTTAGTCTCCAGA
AAAAGGGGGGAATGAAAGACCCCACCTGTAGGTTTGGCAAGCTAGCTTAAGTAACGCCATTTTGCAAGGC
ATGGAAAAATACATAACTGAGAATAGAGAAGTTCAGATCAAGGTCAGGAACAGATGGAACAGCTGAATAT
GGGCCAAACAGGATATCTGTGGTAAGCAGTTCCTGCCCCGGCTCAGGGCCAAGAACAGATGGAACAGCTG
AATATGGGCCAAACAGGATATCTGTGGTAAGCAGTTCCTGCCCCGGCTCAGGGCCAAGAACAGATGGTCC
CCAGATGCGGTCCAGCCCTCAGCAGTTTCTAGAGAACCATCAGATGTTTCCAGGGTGCCCCAAGGACCTG
AAATGACCCTGTGCCTTATTTGAACTAACCAATCAGTTCGCTTCTCGCTTCTGTTCGCGCGCTTCTGCTC
CCCGAGCTCAATAAAAGAGCCCACAACCCCTCACTCGGGGCGCCAGTCCTCCGATTGACTGAGTCGCCCG
GGTACCCGTGTATCCAATAAACCCTCTTGCAGTTGCATCCGACTTGTGGTCTCGCTGTTCCTTGGGAGGG
TCTCCTCTGAGTGATTGACTACCCGTCAGCGGGGGTCTTTCACATGCAGCATGTATCAAAATTAATTTGG
TTTTTTTTCTTAAGTATTTACATTAAATGGCCATAGTTGCATTAATGAATCGGCCAACGCGCGGGGAGAG
GCGGTTTGCGTATTGGGCGCTCTTCCGCTTCCTCGCTCACTGACTCGCTGCGCTCGGTCGTTCGGCTGCG
GCGAGCGGTATCAGCTCACTCAAAGGCGGTAATACGGTTATCCACAGAATCAGGGGATAACGCAGGAAAG
AACATGTGAGCAAAAGGCCAGCAAAAGGCCAGGAACCGTAAAAAGGCCGCGTTGCTGGCGTTTTTCCATA
GGCTCCGCCCCCCTGACGAGCATCACAAAAATCGACGCTCAAGTCAGAGGTGGCGAAACCCGACAGGACT
ATAAAGATACCAGGCGTTTCCCCCTGGAAGCTCCCTCGTGCGCTCTCCTGTTCCGACCCTGCCGCTTACC
GGATACCTGTCCGCCTTTCTCCCTTCGGGAAGCGTGGCGCTTTCTCATAGCTCACGCTGTAGGTATCTCA
GTTCGGTGTAGGTCGTTCGCTCCAAGCTGGGCTGTGTGCACGAACCCCCCGTTCAGCCCGACCGCTGCGC
CTTATCCGGTAACTATCGTCTTGAGTCCAACCCGGTAAGACACGACTTATCGCCACTGGCAGCAGCCACT
GGTAACAGGATTAGCAGAGCGAGGTATGTAGGCGGTGCTACAGAGTTCTTGAAGTGGTGGCCTAACTACG
GCTACACTAGAAGAACAGTATTTGGTATCTGCGCTCTGCTGAAGCCAGTTACCTTCGGAAAAAGAGTTGG
TAGCTCTTGATCCGGCAAACAAACCACCGCTGGTAGCGGTGGTTTTTTTGTTTGCAAGCAGCAGATTACG
CGCAGAAAAAAAGGATCTCAAGAAGATCCTTTGATCTTTTCTACGGGGTCTGACGCTCAGTGGAACGAAA
ACTCACGTTAAGGGATTTTGGTCATGAGATTATCAAAAAGGATCTTCACCTAGATCCTTTTGCGGCCGCA
AATCAATCTAAAGTATATATGAGTAAACTTGGTCTGACAGTTACCAATGCTTAATCAGTGAGGCACCTAT
CTCAGCGATCTGTCTATTTCGTTCATCCATAGTTGCCTGACTCCCCGTCGTGTAGATAACTACGATACGG
GAGGGCTTACCATCTGGCCCCAGTGCTGCAATGATACCGCGAGACCCACGCTCACCGGCTCCAGATTTAT
CAGCAATAAACCAGCCAGCCGGAAGGGCCGAGCGCAGAAGTGGTCCTGCAACTTTATCCGCCTCCATCCA
GTCTATTAATTGTTGCCGGGAAGCTAGAGTAAGTAGTTCGCCAGTTAATAGTTTGCGCAACGTTGTTGCC
ATTGCTACAGGCATCGTGGTGTCACGCTCGTCGTTTGGTATGGCTTCATTCAGCTCCGGTTCCCAACGAT
CAAGGCGAGTTACATGATCCCCCATGTTGTGCAAAAAAGCGGTTAGCTCCTTCGGTCCTCCGATCGTTGT
CAGAAGTAAGTTGGCCGCAGTGTTATCACTCATGGTTATGGCAGCACTGCATAATTCTCTTACTGTCATG
CCATCCGTAAGATGCTTTTCTGTGACTGGTGAGTACTCAACCAAGTCATTCTGAGAATAGTGTATGCGGC
GACCGAGTTGCTCTTGCCCGGCGTCAATACGGGATAATACCGCGCCACATAGCAGAACTTTAAAAGTGCT
CATCATTGGAAAACGTTCTTCGGGGCGAAAACTCTCAAGGATCTTACCGCTGTTGAGATCCAGTTCGATG
TAACCCACTCGTGCACCCAACTGATCTTCAGCATCTTTTACTTTCACCAGCGTTTCTGGGTGAGCAAAAA
CAGGAAGGCAAAATGCCGCAAAAAAGGGAATAAGGGCGACACGGAAATGTTGAATACTCATACTCTTCCT
TTTTCAATATTATTGAAGCATTTATCAGGGTTATTGTCTCATGAGCGGATACATATTTGAATGTATTTAG
AAAAATAAACAAATAGGGGTTCCGCGCACATTTCCCCGAAAAGTGCCAC
Features (pLannotate 1.2.2; 13 found; start..end, strand, type, name):
      8..477     +  LTR            LTR: long terminal repeat from Moloney murine leukemia virus
    601..875     +  misc_feature   MESV Ψ (fragment): packaging signal of murine embryonic stem cell virus
    942..1358    +  CDS            gag (truncated): truncated Moloney murine leukemia virus (MMLV) gag gene lacking the start codon
   1376..1404    +  CDS            3xMyc (fragment): 3 tandem Myc epitope tags
   1423..2946    +  CDS            POT1 (fragment): POTE1_HUMAN - Experimental evidence at protein level: Swiss-Prot protein existence level 1. Component of the telomerase ribonucleoprotein (RNP) complex that is essential for the replication of chromosome termini. Is a component of the double-stranded telomeric DNA-binding TRF1 complex which is involved in the regulation of telomere length by cis- inhibition of telomerase. Also acts as a single-stranded telomeric DNA- binding protein and thus may act as a downstream effector of the TRF1 complex and may transduce information about telomere maintenance and/or length to the telomere terminus. Comp
   3003..3464    +  misc_feature   IRES: internal ribosome entry site (IRES) of the encephalomyocarditis virus (EMCV)
   3469..4491    +  CDS            hph: KHYB_ECOLX - Experimental evidence at protein level: Swiss-Prot protein existence level 1. The aminoglycoside phosphotransferases achieve inactivation of their antibiotic substrates by phosphorylation. Only phosphorylates hygromycin and closely related compounds such as demethyl analogs and destomycin. From Escherichia coli.
   4561..4682    +  LTR            3' LTR (ΔU3) (fragment): self-inactivating 3' long terminal repeat (LTR) from Moloney murine leukemia virus
   4683..5152    +  LTR            LTR: long terminal repeat from Moloney murine leukemia virus
   5218..5270    -  CDS            lacI (fragment): lac repressor; lacI; The lac repressor binds to the lac operator to inhibit transcription in E. coli. This inhibition can be relieved by adding lactose or isopropyl-β-D-thiogalactopyranoside (IPTG).
   5453..6041    -  rep_origin     ori: high-copy-number ColE1/pMB1/pBR322/pUC origin of replication
   6201..7061    -  CDS            AmpR: β-lactamase; bla; confers resistance to ampicillin, carbenicillin, and related antibiotics
   7062..7166    -  promoter       AmpR promoter: bla
