>Addgene plasmid #166408 | pWZL N-Myc-hPOT1_deltaOB | addgene full sequence | sequence record 329771 | Addgene NGS Result
CACCTGCAGCCTGAATATGGGCCAAACAGGATATCTGTGGTAAGCAGTTCCTGCCCCGGCTCAGGGCCAA
GAACAGATGGAACAGCTGAATATGGGCCAAACAGGATATCTGTGGTAAGCAGTTCCTGCCCCGGCTCAGG
GCCAAGAACAGATGGTCCCCAGATGCGGTCCAGCCCTCAGCAGTTTCTAGAGAACCATCAGATGTTTCCA
GGGTGCCCCAAGGACCTGAAATGACCCTGTGCCTTATTTGAACTAACCAATCAGTTCGCTTCTCGCTTCT
GTTCGCGCGCTTCTGCTCCCCGAGCTCAATAAAAGAGCCCACAACCCCTCACTCGGGGCGCCAGTCCTCC
GATTGACTGAGTCGCCCGGGTACCCGTGTATCCAATAAACCCTCTTGCAGTTGCATCCGACTTGTGGTCT
CGCTGTTCCTTGGGAGGGTCTCCTCTGAGTGATTGACTACCCGTCAGCGGGGGTCTTTCATTTGGGGGCT
CGTCCGGGATCGGGAGACCCCTGCCCAGGGACCACCGACCCACCACCGGGAGGCAAGCTGGCCAGCAACT
TATCTGTGTCTGTCCGATTGTCTAGTGTCTATGACTGATTTTATGCGCCTGCGTCGGTACTAGTTAGCTA
ACTAGCTCTGTATCTGGCGGACCCGTGGTGGAACTGACGAGTTCTGAACACCCGGCCGCAACCCTGGGAG
ACGTCCCAGGGACTTTGGGGGCCGTTTTTGTGGCCCGACCTGAGGAAGGGAGTCGATGTGGAATCCGACC
CCGTCAGGATATGTGGTTCTGGTAGGAGACGAGAACCTAAAACAGTTCCCGCCTCCGTCTGAATTTTTGC
TTTCGGTTTGGAACCGAAGCCGCGCGTCTTGTCTGCTGCAGCGCTGCAGCATCGTTCTGTGTTGTCTCTG
TCTGACTGTGTTTCTGTATTTGTCTGAAAATTAGGGCCAGACTGTTACCACTCCCTTAAGTTTGACCTTA
GGTCACTGGAAAGATGTCGAGCGGATCGCTCACAACCAGTCGGTAGATGTCAAGAAGAGACGTTGGGTTA
CCTTCTGCTCTGCAGAATGGCCAACCTTTAACGTCGGATGGCCGCGAGACGGCACCTTTAACCGAGACCT
CATCACCCAGGTTAAGATCAAGGTCTTTTCACCTGGCCCGCATGGACACCCAGACCAGGTCCCCTACATC
GTGACCTGGGAAGCCTTGGCTTTTGACCCCCCTCCCTGGGTCAAGCCCTTTGTACACCCTAAGCCTCCGC
CTCCTCTTCCTCCATCCGCCCCGTCTCTCCCCCTTGAACCTCCTCGTTCGACCCCGCCTCGATCCTCCCT
TTATCCAGCCCTCACTCCTTCTCTAGGCGCCGGCCGGATCAGCCACCATGGAACAAAAGTTGATTTCTGA
AGAAGATTTGTTAAGAAAGAGAGGATCCACTGAGGACCACAAAATGGTAGAAGCCTTACGTGTTTGGGCA
TCTACTCATATGTCACCGTCTTGGACATTACTAAAATTGTGTGATGTTCAGCCAATGCAGTATTTTGACC
TGACTTGTCAGCTCTTGGGCAAAGCAGAAGTGGACGGAGCATCATTTCTTCTAAAGGTATGGGATGGCAC
CAGGACACCATTTCCATCTTGGAGAGTCTTAATACAAGACCTTGTTCTTGAAGGTGATTTAAGTCACATC
CATCGGCTACAAAATCTGACAATAGACATTTTAGTCTACGATAACCATGTTCATGTGGCAAGATCTCTGA
AGGTTGGAAGCTTTCTTAGAATCTATAGCCTTCATACCAAACTTCAATCAATGAATTCAGAGAATCAGAC
AATGTTAAGTTTAGAGTTTCATCTTCATGGAGGTACCAGTTACGGTCGGGGAATCAGGGTCTTGCCAGAA
AGTAACTCTGATGTGGATCAACTGAAAAAGGATTTAGAATCTGCAAATTTGACAGCCAATCAGCATTCAG
ATGTTATCTGTCAATCAGAACCTGACGACAGCTTTCCAAGCTCTGGATCAGTATCATTATACGAGGTAGA
AAGATGTCAACAGCTATCTGCTACAATACTTACAGATCATCAGTATTTGGAGAGGACACCACTATGTGCC
ATTTTGAAACAAAAAGCTCCTCAACAATACCGCATCCGAGCAAAATTGAGGTCATATAAGCCCAGAAGAC
TATTTCAGTCTGTTAAACTTCATTGCCCTAAATGTCATTTGCTGCAAGAAGTTCCACATGAGGGCGATTT
GGATATAATTTTTCAGGATGGTGCAACTAAAACCCCAGATGTCAAGCTACAAAATACATCATTATATGAT
TCAAAAATCTGGACCACTAAAAATCAAAAAGGACGAAAAGTAGCAGTTCATTTTGTGAAAAATAATGGTA
TTCTCCCGCTTTCAAATGAATGTCTACTTTTGATAGAAGGAGGTACACTCAGTGAAATTTGCAAACTCTC
GAACAAGTTTAATAGTGTAATTCCTGTGAGATCTGGCCACGAAGACCTGGAACTTTTGGACCTTTCAGCA
CCATTTCTTATACAAGGAACAATACATCACTATGGATGTAAACAGTGTTCTAGTTTGAGATCCATACAAA
ATCTAAATTCCCTGGTTGATAAAACATCGTGGATTCCTTCTTCTGTGGCAGAAGCACTGGGTATTGTACC
CCTCCAATATGTGTTTGTTATGACCTTTACACTTGATGATGGAACAGGAGTACTAGAAGCCTATCTCATG
GATTCTGACAAATTCTTCCAGATTCCAGCATCAGAAGTTCTGATGGATGATGACCTTCAGAAAAGTGTGG
ATATGATCATGGATATGTTTTGTCCTCCAGGAATAAAAATTGATGCATATCCGTGGTTGGAATGCTTCAT
CAAGTCATACAATGTCACAAATGGAACAGATAATCAAATTTGCTATCAGATTTTTGACACCACAGTTGCA
GAAGATGTAATCTAACTCGACCAATTCCGGTTATTTTCCACCATATTGCCGTCTTTTGGCAATGTGAGGG
CCCGGAAACCTGGCCCTGTCTTCTTGACGAGCATTCCTAGGGGTCTTTCCCCTCTCGCCAAAGGAATGCA
AGGTCTGTTGAATGTCGTGAAGGAAGCAGTTCCTCTGGAAGCTTCTTGAAGACAAACAACGTCTGTAGCG
ACCCTTTGCAGGCAGCGGAACCCCCCACCTGGCGACAGGTGCCTCTGCGGCCAAAAGCCACGTGTATAAG
ATACACCTGCAAAGGCGGCACAACCCCAGTGCCACGTTGTGAGTTGGATAGTTGTGGAAAGAGTCAAATG
GCTCTCCTCAAGCGTATTCAACAAGGGGCTGAAGGATGCCCAGAAGGTACCCCATTGTATGGGATCTGAT
CTGGGGCCTCGGTGCACATGCTTTACATGTGTTTAGTCGAGGTTAAAAAACGTCTAGGCCCCCCGAACCA
CGGGGACGTGGTTTTCCTTTGAAAAACACGATGATAATACCATGAAAAAGCCTGAACTCACCGCGACGTC
TGTCGAGAAGTTTCTGATCGAAAAGTTCGACAGCGTCTCCGACCTGATGCAGCTCTCGGAGGGCGAAGAA
TCTCGTGCTTTCAGCTTCGATGTAGGAGGGCGTGGATATGTCCTGCGGGTAAATAGCTGCGCCGATGGTT
TCTACAAAGATCGTTATGTTTATCGGCACTTTGCATCGGCCGCGCTCCCGATTCCGGAAGTGCTTGACAT
TGGGGAATTTAGCGAGAGCCTGACCTATTGCATCTCCCGCCGTGCACAGGGTGTCACGTTGCAAGACCTG
CCTGAAACCGAACTGCCCGCTGTTCTGCAGCCGGTCGCGGAGGCCATGGATGCGATCGCTGCGGCCGATC
TTAGCCAGACGAGCGGGTTCGGCCCATTCGGACCGCAAGGAATCGGTCAATACACTACATGGCGTGATTT
CATATGCGCGATTGCTGATCCCCATGTGTATCACTGGCAAACTGTGATGGACGACACCGTCAGTGCGTCC
GTCGCGCAGGCTCTCGATGAGCTGATGCTTTGGGCCGAGGACTGCCCCGAAGTCCGGCACCTCGTGCACG
CGGATTTCGGCTCCAACAATGTCCTGACGGACAATGGCCGCATAACAGCGGTCATTGACTGGAGCGAGGC
GATGTTCGGGGATTCCCAATACGAGGTCGCCAACATCTTCTTCTGGAGGCCGTGGTTGGCTTGTATGGAG
CAGCAGACGCGCTACTTCGAGCGGAGGCATCCGGAGCTTGCAGGATCGCCGCGGCTCCGGGCGTATATGC
TCCGCATTGGTCTTGACCAACTCTATCAGAGCTTGGTTGACGGCAATTTCGATGATGCAGCTTGGGCGCA
GGGTCGATGCGACGCAATCGTCCGATCCGGAGCCGGGACTGTCGGGCGTACACAAATCGCCCGCAGAAGC
GCGGCCGTCTGGACCGATGGCTGTGTAGAAGTACTCGCCGATAGTGGAAACCGACGCCCCAGCACTCGTC
CGAGGGCAAAGGAATAGAGTAGATGCCGACCGGGATCTATCGATAAAATAAAAGATTTTATTTAGTCTCC
AGAAAAAGGGGGGAATGAAAGACCCCACCTGTAGGTTTGGCAAGCTAGCTTAAGTAACGCCATTTTGCAA
GGCATGGAAAAATACATAACTGAGAATAGAGAAGTTCAGATCAAGGTCAGGAACAGATGGAACAGCTGAA
TATGGGCCAAACAGGATATCTGTGGTAAGCAGTTCCTGCCCCGGCTCAGGGCCAAGAACAGATGGAACAG
CTGAATATGGGCCAAACAGGATATCTGTGGTAAGCAGTTCCTGCCCCGGCTCAGGGCCAAGAACAGATGG
TCCCCAGATGCGGTCCAGCCCTCAGCAGTTTCTAGAGAACCATCAGATGTTTCCAGGGTGCCCCAAGGAC
CTGAAATGACCCTGTGCCTTATTTGAACTAACCAATCAGTTCGCTTCTCGCTTCTGTTCGCGCGCTTCTG
CTCCCCGAGCTCAATAAAAGAGCCCACAACCCCTCACTCGGGGCGCCAGTCCTCCGATTGACTGAGTCGC
CCGGGTACCCGTGTATCCAATAAACCCTCTTGCAGTTGCATCCGACTTGTGGTCTCGCTGTTCCTTGGGA
GGGTCTCCTCTGAGTGATTGACTACCCGTCAGCGGGGGTCTTTCACATGCAGCATGTATCAAAATTAATT
TGGTTTTTTTTCTTAAGTATTTACATTAAATGGCCATAGTTGCATTAATGAATCGGCCAACGCGCGGGGA
GAGGCGGTTTGCGTATTGGGCGCTCTTCCGCTTCCTCGCTCACTGACTCGCTGCGCTCGGTCGTTCGGCT
GCGGCGAGCGGTATCAGCTCACTCAAAGGCGGTAATACGGTTATCCACAGAATCAGGGGATAACGCAGGA
AAGAACATGTGAGCAAAAGGCCAGCAAAAGGCCAGGAACCGTAAAAAGGCCGCGTTGCTGGCGTTTTTCC
ATAGGCTCCGCCCCCCTGACGAGCATCACAAAAATCGACGCTCAAGTCAGAGGTGGCGAAACCCGACAGG
ACTATAAAGATACCAGGCGTTTCCCCCTGGAAGCTCCCTCGTGCGCTCTCCTGTTCCGACCCTGCCGCTT
ACCGGATACCTGTCCGCCTTTCTCCCTTCGGGAAGCGTGGCGCTTTCTCATAGCTCACGCTGTAGGTATC
TCAGTTCGGTGTAGGTCGTTCGCTCCAAGCTGGGCTGTGTGCACGAACCCCCCGTTCAGCCCGACCGCTG
CGCCTTATCCGGTAACTATCGTCTTGAGTCCAACCCGGTAAGACACGACTTATCGCCACTGGCAGCAGCC
ACTGGTAACAGGATTAGCAGAGCGAGGTATGTAGGCGGTGCTACAGAGTTCTTGAAGTGGTGGCCTAACT
ACGGCTACACTAGAAGAACAGTATTTGGTATCTGCGCTCTGCTGAAGCCAGTTACCTTCGGAAAAAGAGT
TGGTAGCTCTTGATCCGGCAAACAAACCACCGCTGGTAGCGGTGGTTTTTTTGTTTGCAAGCAGCAGATT
ACGCGCAGAAAAAAAGGATCTCAAGAAGATCCTTTGATCTTTTCTACGGGGTCTGACGCTCAGTGGAACG
AAAACTCACGTTAAGGGATTTTGGTCATGAGATTATCAAAAAGGATCTTCACCTAGATCCTTTTGCGGCC
GCAAATCAATCTAAAGTATATATGAGTAAACTTGGTCTGACAGTTACCAATGCTTAATCAGTGAGGCACC
TATCTCAGCGATCTGTCTATTTCGTTCATCCATAGTTGCCTGACTCCCCGTCGTGTAGATAACTACGATA
CGGGAGGGCTTACCATCTGGCCCCAGTGCTGCAATGATACCGCGAGACCCACGCTCACCGGCTCCAGATT
TATCAGCAATAAACCAGCCAGCCGGAAGGGCCGAGCGCAGAAGTGGTCCTGCAACTTTATCCGCCTCCAT
CCAGTCTATTAATTGTTGCCGGGAAGCTAGAGTAAGTAGTTCGCCAGTTAATAGTTTGCGCAACGTTGTT
GCCATTGCTACAGGCATCGTGGTGTCACGCTCGTCGTTTGGTATGGCTTCATTCAGCTCCGGTTCCCAAC
GATCAAGGCGAGTTACATGATCCCCCATGTTGTGCAAAAAAGCGGTTAGCTCCTTCGGTCCTCCGATCGT
TGTCAGAAGTAAGTTGGCCGCAGTGTTATCACTCATGGTTATGGCAGCACTGCATAATTCTCTTACTGTC
ATGCCATCCGTAAGATGCTTTTCTGTGACTGGTGAGTACTCAACCAAGTCATTCTGAGAATAGTGTATGC
GGCGACCGAGTTGCTCTTGCCCGGCGTCAATACGGGATAATACCGCGCCACATAGCAGAACTTTAAAAGT
GCTCATCATTGGAAAACGTTCTTCGGGGCGAAAACTCTCAAGGATCTTACCGCTGTTGAGATCCAGTTCG
ATGTAACCCACTCGTGCACCCAACTGATCTTCAGCATCTTTTACTTTCACCAGCGTTTCTGGGTGAGCAA
AAACAGGAAGGCAAAATGCCGCAAAAAAGGGAATAAGGGCGACACGGAAATGTTGAATACTCATACTCTT
CCTTTTTCAATATTATTGAAGCATTTATCAGGGTTATTGTCTCATGAGCGGATACATATTTGAATGTATT
TAGAAAAATAAACAAATAGGGGTTCCGCGCACATTTCCCCGAAAAGTGC
Features (pLannotate 1.2.2; 13 found; start..end, strand, type, name):
     11..480     +  LTR            LTR: long terminal repeat from Moloney murine leukemia virus
    604..878     +  misc_feature   MESV Ψ (fragment): packaging signal of murine embryonic stem cell virus
    945..1361    +  CDS            gag (truncated): truncated Moloney murine leukemia virus (MMLV) gag gene lacking the start codon
   1379..1407    +  CDS            3xMyc (fragment): 3 tandem Myc epitope tags
   1426..2952    +  CDS            POT1 (fragment): POTE1_HUMAN - Experimental evidence at protein level: Swiss-Prot protein existence level 1. Component of the telomerase ribonucleoprotein (RNP) complex that is essential for the replication of chromosome termini. Is a component of the double-stranded telomeric DNA-binding TRF1 complex which is involved in the regulation of telomere length by cis- inhibition of telomerase. Also acts as a single-stranded telomeric DNA- binding protein and thus may act as a downstream effector of the TRF1 complex and may transduce information about telomere maintenance and/or length to the telomere terminus. Comp
   3006..3467    +  misc_feature   IRES: internal ribosome entry site (IRES) of the encephalomyocarditis virus (EMCV)
   3472..4494    +  CDS            hph: KHYB_ECOLX - Experimental evidence at protein level: Swiss-Prot protein existence level 1. The aminoglycoside phosphotransferases achieve inactivation of their antibiotic substrates by phosphorylation. Only phosphorylates hygromycin and closely related compounds such as demethyl analogs and destomycin. From Escherichia coli.
   4564..4685    +  LTR            3' LTR (ΔU3) (fragment): self-inactivating 3' long terminal repeat (LTR) from Moloney murine leukemia virus
   4686..5155    +  LTR            LTR: long terminal repeat from Moloney murine leukemia virus
   5221..5273    -  CDS            lacI (fragment): lac repressor; lacI; The lac repressor binds to the lac operator to inhibit transcription in E. coli. This inhibition can be relieved by adding lactose or isopropyl-β-D-thiogalactopyranoside (IPTG).
   5456..6044    -  rep_origin     ori: high-copy-number ColE1/pMB1/pBR322/pUC origin of replication
   6204..7064    -  CDS            AmpR: β-lactamase; bla; confers resistance to ampicillin, carbenicillin, and related antibiotics
   7065..7169    -  promoter       AmpR promoter: bla
