[The description below was written by a language model from this plasmid's Addgene catalogue record and pLannotate feature annotations shown in this document.]
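Description:
pWZL N-Myc-hPOT1_deltaOB is a 7,189 bp Moloney murine leukemia virus-based retroviral plasmid, catalogued as a mammalian expression vector, for expressing a truncated form of human POT1 in mammalian cells. It is propagated in E. coli through a high-copy ColE1/pUC-type origin and an ampicillin resistance gene driven by its own bla promoter. The viral portion is bounded by MMLV long terminal repeats. Downstream of the 5′ LTR lie a packaging signal (annotated as an MESV Ψ fragment) and a truncated gag segment lacking its start codon, which together allow the transcript to be packaged into retroviral particles when the viral proteins are supplied in trans. No separate internal promoter is annotated, so expression appears to be driven from the 5′ LTR. A short match to a self-inactivating ΔU3 LTR is annotated just before the 3′ LTR, but a full LTR annotation follows it.

The payload is a roughly 1.5 kb POT1 ΔOB coding sequence cloned between BamHI and EcoRI, in frame with an N-terminal Myc epitope supplied by the backbone. The annotation detects only a short fragment of a 3xMyc element, consistent with a single tag. The record names the mutation only as ΔOB, implying removal of OB-fold sequence from this single-stranded telomeric DNA-binding protein; exact deletion boundaries are not given. An EMCV IRES follows the insert and directs translation of the hygromycin phosphotransferase gene from the same transcript, so hygromycin selection enriches for cells that also express the Myc-tagged protein. The two feature tables, from the depositor and repository sequencing, agree apart from a three-base offset. The associated work concerns POT1 dysfunction, replication stress and telomere behaviour.
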