Addgene plasmid #166408: pWZL N-Myc-hPOT1_deltaOB
Purpose: express hPOT1 ΔOB in mammalian cells
Depositing lab: Agnel Sfeir. Depositing organization: NYU Grossman School of Medicine. Publication: Replication stress conferred by POT1 dysfunction promotes telomere relocalization to the nuclear pore. Pinzaru AM, Kareh M, Lamm N, Lazzerini-Denchi E, Cesare AJ, Sfeir A. Genes Dev. 2020 Dec 1;34(23-24):1619-1636. doi: 10.1101/gad.337287.120. Epub 2020 Oct 29. PubMed 33122293.
Backbone
  Vector backbone: pWZL N-MYC
  Backbone size w/o insert (bp): 5665
  Total vector size (bp): 7189
  Vector type: Mammalian Expression
  Selectable markers: Hygromycin
Growth in bacteria
  Bacterial resistance: Ampicillin, 100 μg/mL
  Growth temperature: 37°C
  Growth strain: NEB Stable
  Copy number: Unknown
Gene/Insert
  Gene/Insert name: POT1 ΔOB (alt names: POT1; CMM10, GLM9, HPOT1)
  Species: H. sapiens (human)
  Insert size (bp): 1525
  Mutation: ΔOB
  Entrez Gene: POT1 (a.k.a. CMM10, CRMCC3, GLM9, HPOT1, PFBMFT8, TPDS3)
  Tag / fusion protein: myc (N terminal on backbone)
  Cloning method: Restriction Enzyme; 5′ cloning site BamHI (unknown if destroyed); 3′ cloning site EcoRI (unknown if destroyed)
  Sequencing primers: 5′ CCTTTGTACACCCTAAGCCT; 3′ AATGCTCGTCAAGAAGAC
Terms and licenses: Academic/Nonprofit Terms; Industry Terms: Not Available to Industry
How to cite: pWZL N-Myc-hPOT1_deltaOB was a gift from Agnel Sfeir (Addgene plasmid # 166408 ; http://n2t.net/addgene:166408 ; RRID:Addgene_166408)
